Addgene plasmid #141963: TFORF2192
Purpose: Lentiviral vector for overexpressing transcription factor ORFs with unique 24-bp barcodes. Barcodes facilitate identification of transcription factors in pooled screens.
Depositing lab: Feng Zhang. Depositing organization: Broad Institute. Publication: A transcription factor atlas of directed differentiation. Joung J, Ma S, Tay T, Geiger-Schuller KR, Kirchgatterer PC, Verdine VK, Guo B, Arias-Garcia MA, Allen WE, Singh A, Kuksenko O, Abudayyeh OO, Gootenberg JS, Fu Z, Macrae RK, Buenrostro JD, Regev A, Zhang F. Cell. 2023 Jan 5;186(1):209-229.e26. doi: 10.1016/j.cell.2022.11.026. PubMed 36608654.
Backbone
  Vector backbone: pLX_TRC317
  Backbone manufacturer: Broad Institute Genetic Perturbation Platform
  Backbone size w/o insert (bp): 8264
  Vector type: Mammalian Expression, Lentiviral
  Selectable markers: Puromycin
Growth in bacteria
  Bacterial resistance: Ampicillin, 100 μg/mL
  Growth temperature: 37°C
  Growth strain: NEB Stable
  Copy number: High Copy
Gene/Insert
  Gene/Insert name: RFXANK
  Species: H. sapiens (human)
  Insert size (bp): 815
  Entrez Gene: RFXANK (a.k.a. ANKRA1, BLS, F14150_1, RFX-B)
  Promoter: EF1a
  Cloning method: Unknown
  Sequencing primers: 5′ GGGTGGAGACTGAAGTTAGGCCAG; 3′ CACATAGCGTAAAAGGAGCAACATAG
Terms and licenses: Academic/Nonprofit Terms; Industry Terms: Not Available to Industry
Depositor comments: NM_134440,NM_001278728,ENST00000392324 . The transcription factor ORF portion of this plasmid was synthesized by Genewiz. Please test multiple small colonies in case of plasmid recombination. To make this collection available in a timely manner, a portion of this collection was not fully sequenced by Addgene. If an Addgene verified full plasmid sequence is not available, please contact us prior to placing an order to request the full sequence.
How to cite: TFORF2192 was a gift from Feng Zhang (Addgene plasmid # 141963 ; http://n2t.net/addgene:141963 ; RRID:Addgene_141963)
