[The description below was written by a language model from this plasmid's Addgene catalogue record and pLannotate feature annotations shown in this document.]
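Description:
TFORF2192 is a third-generation-style, self-inactivating lentiviral expression plasmid built on the pLX_TRC317 backbone and carrying the human RFXANK open reading frame, one member of a barcoded transcription factor ORF collection. It is maintained in E. coli through a high-copy ColE1/pUC-type origin with ampicillin resistance (AmpR under its own bla promoter). An f1 origin and remnants of a lac/lacZα cloning region with T7 and T3 promoters are also present in the bacterial portion. The depositor notes that recombination can occur, as is common for LTR-containing plasmids.

The viral genome is transcribed from an RSV promoter fused to a truncated HIV-1 5' LTR. It contains the Ψ packaging signal with a short gag fragment, the RRE for Rev-dependent nuclear export, a cPPT/CTS element that aids nuclear import of the reverse-transcribed genome, and a ΔU3 3' LTR that inactivates LTR promoter activity after integration, followed by an SV40 poly(A) signal. Within this unit an SV40 early promoter/origin drives puromycin N-acetyltransferase for selection of transduced mammalian cells. Downstream, the strong constitutive EF-1α promoter drives RFXANK, with a WPRE after the ORF to enhance transcript stability and expression. The annotation tool matched the ORF to RFXANK only as a fragment, consistent with the depositor's listing of specific transcript isoforms. The short "U6 promoter" hit after the ORF is a partial match, not a functional annotated unit.

According to the record, each construct in the collection carries a unique 24-bp barcode, which the feature table does not annotate. The barcode allows the overexpressed factor to be identified in pooled screens, such as directed differentiation studies.
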