Features (pLannotate 1.2.2; 31 found; start..end, strand, type, name):
      5..231     +  promoter       RSV promoter: Rous sarcoma virus enhancer/promoter
    232..412     +  LTR            5' LTR (truncated): truncated 5' long terminal repeat (LTR) from HIV-1
    459..584     +  misc_feature   HIV-1 Ψ: packaging signal of human immunodeficiency virus type 1
    568..931     +  CDS            HIV-1 gag (fragment): gag protein from human immunodeficiency virus 1; gag
   1077..1310    +  misc_feature   RRE: The Rev response element (RRE) of HIV-1 allows for Rev-dependent mRNA export from the nucleus to the cytoplasm.
   1687..1713    +  CDS            Rev (fragment): human immunodeficiency virus 1 (HIV-1) Rev protein; rev; enhances nuclear export of unspliced and incompletely spliced viral mRNAs
   1720..1743    +  promoter       SV40 promoter (fragment): SV40 early promoter
   1744..1815    +  promoter       SV40 promoter (fragment): SV40 enhancer and early promoter
   1839..1974    +  rep_origin     SV40 ori: SV40 origin of replication
   2020..2616    +  CDS            PuroR (fragment): puromycin N-acetyltransferase; pac from Streptomyces; confers resistance to puromycin
   2665..2782    +  misc_feature   cPPT/CTS: central polypurine tract and central termination sequence of HIV-1
   2847..2913    +  CDS            small t antigen (fragment): SV40 (simian virus 40) small t antigen
   2920..4098    +  promoter       EF-1α promoter: strong constitutive promoter for human elongation factor EF-1α
   4115..4825    +  CDS            RFXANK (fragment): RFXK_HUMAN - Also known as ANKRA1, RFXB. Experimental evidence at protein level: Swiss-Prot protein existence level 1. Isoform 2 is not involved in the positive regulation of MHC class II genes. From Homo sapiens (Human).
   4841..4894    +  promoter       U6 promoter (fragment): RNA polymerase III promoter for human U6 snRNA
   4936..5524    +  misc_feature   WPRE: woodchuck hepatitis virus posttranscriptional regulatory element
   5575..5594    +  misc_feature   cPPT/CTS (fragment): central polypurine tract and central termination sequence of HIV-1
   5596..5829    +  LTR            3' LTR (ΔU3): self-inactivating 3' long terminal repeat (LTR) from HIV-1
   5907..6028    +  polyA_signal   SV40 poly(A) signal: SV40 polyadenylation signal
   6068..6203    +  rep_origin     SV40 ori: SV40 origin of replication
   6224..6242    -  promoter       T7 promoter: promoter for bacteriophage T7 RNA polymerase
   6250..6405    +  CDS            lacZα (fragment): LacZα fragment of β-galactosidase; lacZ fragment
   6410..6838    +  rep_origin     f1 ori (sequence partly withheld): f1 bacteriophage origin of replication; arrow indicates direction of (+) strand synthesis
   6891..6995    +  promoter       AmpR promoter: bla
   6996..7856    +  CDS            AmpR: β-lactamase; bla; confers resistance to ampicillin, carbenicillin, and related antibiotics
   8027..8615    +  rep_origin     ori: high-copy-number ColE1/pMB1/pBR322/pUC origin of replication
   8798..8890    +  CDS            lacI (fragment): lac repressor; lacI; The lac repressor binds to the lac operator to inhibit transcription in E. coli. This inhibition can be relieved by adding lactose or isopropyl-β-D-thiogalactopyranoside (IPTG).
   8903..8924    +  protein_bind   CAP binding site: CAP binding activates transcription in the presence of cAMP. E. coli catabolite activator protein
   8939..8969    +  promoter       lac promoter: promoter for the E. coli lac operon
   8977..8993    +  protein_bind   lac operator: The lac repressor binds to the lac operator to inhibit transcription in E. coli. This inhibition can be relieved by adding lactose or isopropyl-β-D-thiogalactopyranoside (IPTG). lac repressor encoded by lacI
   9038..9056    +  promoter       T3 promoter: promoter for bacteriophage T3 RNA polymerase
>Addgene plasmid #141963 | TFORF2192 | addgene full sequence | sequence record 395871 | Addgene NGS Result
TTAATGTAGTCTTATGCAATACTCTTGTAGTCTTGCAACATGGTAACGATGAGTTAGCAACATGCCTTAC
AAGGAGAGAAAAAGCACCGTGCATGCCGATTGGTGGAAGTAAGGTGGTACGATCGTGCCTTATTAGGAAG
GCAACAGACGGGTCTGACATGGATTGGACGAACCACTGAATTGCCGCATTGCAGAGATATTGTATTTAAG
TGCCTAGCTCGATACATAAACGGGTCTCTCTGGTTAGACCAGATCTGAGCCTGGGAGCTCTCTGGCTAAC
TAGGGAACCCACTGCTTAAGCCTCAATAAAGCTTGCCTTGAGTGCTTCAAGTAGTGTGTGCCCGTCTGTT
GTGTGACTCTGGTAACTAGAGATCCCTCAGACCCTTTTAGTCAGTGTGGAAAATCTCTAGCAGTGGCGCC
CGAACAGGGACTTGAAAGCGAAAGGGAAACCAGAGGAGCTCTCTCGACGCAGGACTCGGCTTGCTGAAGC
GCGCACGGCAAGAGGCGAGGGGCGGCGACTGGTGAGTACGCCAAAAATTTTGACTAGCGGAGGCTAGAAG
GAGAGAGATGGGTGCGAGAGCGTCAGTATTAAGCGGGGGAGAATTAGATCGCGATGGGAAAAAATTCGGT
TAAGGCCAGGGGGAAAGAAAAAATATAAATTAAAACATATAGTATGGGCAAGCAGGGAGCTAGAACGATT
CGCAGTTAATCCTGGCCTGTTAGAAACATCAGAAGGCTGTAGACAAATACTGGGACAGCTACAACCATCC
CTTCAGACAGGATCAGAAGAACTTAGATCATTATATAATACAGTAGCAACCCTCTATTGTGTGCATCAAA
GGATAGAGATAAAAGACACCAAGGAAGCTTTAGACAAGATAGAGGAAGAGCAAAACAAAAGTAAGACCAC
CGCACAGCAAGCGGCCGCTGATCTTCAGACCTGGAGGAGGAGATATGAGGGACAATTGGAGAAGTGAATT
ATATAAATATAAAGTAGTAAAAATTGAACCATTAGGAGTAGCACCCACCAAGGCAAAGAGAAGAGTGGTG
CAGAGAGAAAAAAGAGCAGTGGGAATAGGAGCTTTGTTCCTTGGGTTCTTGGGAGCAGCAGGAAGCACTA
TGGGCGCAGCGTCAATGACGCTGACGGTACAGGCCAGACAATTATTGTCTGGTATAGTGCAGCAGCAGAA
CAATTTGCTGAGGGCTATTGAGGCGCAACAGCATCTGTTGCAACTCACAGTCTGGGGCATCAAGCAGCTC
CAGGCAAGAATCCTGGCTGTGGAAAGATACCTAAAGGATCAACAGCTCCTGGGGATTTGGGGTTGCTCTG
GAAAACTCATTTGCACCACTGCTGTGCCTTGGAATGCTAGTTGGAGTAATAAATCTCTGGAACAGATTTG
GAATCACACGACCTGGATGGAGTGGGACAGAGAAATTAACAATTACACAAGCTTAATACACTCCTTAATT
GAAGAATCGCAAAACCAGCAAGAAAAGAATGAACAAGAATTATTGGAATTAGATAAATGGGCAAGTTTGT
GGAATTGGTTTAACATAACAAATTGGCTGTGGTATATAAAATTATTCATAATGATAGTAGGAGGCTTGGT
AGGTTTAAGAATAGTTTTTGCTGTACTTTCTATAGTGAATAGAGTTAGGCAGGGATATTCACCATTATCG
TTTCAGACCCACCTCCCAACCCCGAGGGGACCCATGCATTGCATCTCAATTAGTCAGCAACCAGGTGTGG
AAAGTCCCCAGGCTCCCCAGCAGGCAGAAGTATGCAAAGCATGCGTCTCAATTAGTCAGCAACCATAGTC
CCGCCCCTAACTCCGCCCATCCCGCCCCTAACTCCGCCCAGTTCCGCCCATTCTCCGCCCCATGGCTGAC
TAATTTTTTTTATTTATGCAGAGGCCGAGGCCGCCTCGGCCTCTGAGCTATTCCAGAAGTAGTGAGGAGG
CTTTTTTGGAGGCCTAGGCTTTTGCAAAAAGCTTTCTAGAGGTACCACCGGAGCTTACCATGACCGAGTA
CAAGCCCACGGTGCGCCTCGCCACCCGCGACGACGTCCCCAGGGCCGTACGCACCCTCGCCGCCGCGTTC
GCCGACTACCCCGCCACGCGCCACACCGTCGATCCGGACCGCCACATCGAGCGGGTCACCGAGCTGCAAG
AACTCTTCCTCACGCGCGTCGGGCTCGACATCGGCAAGGTGTGGGTCGCGGACGACGGCGCCGCCGTGGC
GGTCTGGACCACGCCGGAGAGCGTCGAAGCGGGGGCGGTGTTCGCCGAGATCGGCCCGCGCATGGCCGAG
TTGAGCGGTTCCCGGCTGGCCGCGCAGCAACAGATGGAAGGCCTCCTGGCGCCGCACCGGCCCAAGGAGC
CCGCGTGGTTCCTGGCCACCGTCGGCGTCTCGCCCGACCACCAGGGCAAGGGTCTGGGCAGCGCCGTCGT
GCTCCCCGGAGTGGAGGCGGCCGAGCGCGCCGGGGTGCCCGCCTTCCTGGAGACCTCCGCGCCCCGCAAC
CTCCCCTTCTACGAGCGGCTCGGCTTCACCGTCACCGCCGACGTCGAGGTGCCCGAAGGACCGCGCACCT
GGTGCATGACCCGCAAGCCCGGTGCCAGTTAACGAATTCTAGATCTTGAGACAAATGGCAGTATTCATCC
ACAATTTTAAAAGAAAAGGGGGGATTGGGGGGTACAGTGCAGGGGAAAGAATAGTAGACATAATAGCAAC
AGACATACAAACTAAAGAATTACAAAAACAAATTACAAAAATTCAAAATTTTCGGGTTTATTACAGGGAC
AGCAGAGATCCACTTTGGCGCCGGCTCGAGGCCTGCAGGTGCAAAGATGGATAAAGTTTTAAACAGAGAG
GAATCTTTGCAGCTAATGGACCTTCTAGGTCTTGAAAGGAGTGGGAATTGGCTCCGGTGCCCGTCAGTGG
GCAGAGCGCACATCGCCCACAGTCCCCGAGAAGTTGGGGGGAGGGGTCGGCAATTGAACCGGTGCCTAGA
GAAGGTGGCGCGGGGTAAACTGGGAAAGTGATGTCGTGTACTGGCTCCGCCTTTTTCCCGAGGGTGGGGG
AGAACCGTATATAAGTGCAGTAGTCGCCGTGAACGTTCTTTTTCGCAACGGGTTTGCCGCCAGAACACAG
GTAAGTGCCGTGTGTGGTTCCCGCGGGCCTGGCCTCTTTACGGGTTATGGCCCTTGCGTGCCTTGAATTA
CTTCCACCTGGCTGCAGTACGTGATTCTTGATCCCGAGCTTCGGGTTGGAAGTGGGTGGGAGAGTTCGAG
GCCTTGCGCTTAAGGAGCCCCTTCGCCTCGTGCTTGAGTTGAGGCCTGGCCTGGGCGCTGGGGCCGCCGC
GTGCGAATCTGGTGGCACCTTCGCGCCTGTCTCGCTGCTTTCGATAAGTCTCTAGCCATTTAAAATTTTT
GATGACCTGCTGCGACGCTTTTTTTCTGGCAAGATAGTCTTGTAAATGCGGGCCAAGATCTGCACACTGG
TATTTCGGTTTTTGGGGCCGCGGGCGGCGACGGGGCCCGTGCGTCCCAGCGCACATGTTCGGCGAGGCGG
GGCCTGCGAGCGCGGCCACCGAGAATCGGACGGGGGTAGTCTCAAGCTGGCCGGCCTGCTCTGGTGCCTG
GCCTCGCGCCGCCGTGTATCGCCCCGCCCTGGGCGGCAAGGCTGGCCCGGTCGGCACCAGTTGCGTGAGC
GGAAAGATGGCCGCTTCCCGGCCCTGCTGCAGGGAGCTCAAAATGGAGGACGCGGCGCTCGGGAGAGCGG
GCGGGTGAGTCACCCACACAAAGGAAAAGGGCCTTTCCGTCCTCAGCCGTCGCTTCATGTGACTCCACGG
AGTACCGGGCGCCGTCCAGGCACCTCGATTAGTTCTCGAGCTTTTGGAGTACGTCGTCTTTAGGTTGGGG
GGAGGGGTTTTATGCGATGGAGTTTCCCCACACTGAGTGGGTGGAGACTGAAGTTAGGCCAGCTTGGCAC
TTGATGTAATTCTCCTTGGAATTTGCCCTTTTTGAGTTTGGATCTTGGTTCATTCTCAAGCCTCAGACAG
TGGTTCAAAGTTTTTTTCTTCCATTTCAGGTGTCGTGAGGCTAGCACCGCCACCATGGAGCTTACCCAGC
CTGCAGAAGACCTCATCCAGACCCAGCAGACCCCTGCCTCAGAACTTGGGGACCCTGAAGACCCCGGAGA
GGAGGCTGCAGATGGCTCAGACACTGTGGTCCTCAGTCTCTTTCCCTGCACCCCTGAGCCTGTGAATCCT
GAACCGGATGCCAGTGTTTCCTCTCCACAGGGCAGCTCCCTGAAGCACTCCACCACTCTCACCAACCGGC
AGCGAGGGAACGAGGTGTCAGCTCTGCCGGCCACCCTAGACTGTGACAACCTCGTCAACAAGCCAGACGA
GCGCGGCTTCACCCCCCTCATCTGGGCCTCCGCCTTTGGAGAGATTGAGACCGTTCGCTTCCTGCTGGAG
TGGGGTGCCGACCCCCACATCCTGGCAAAAGAGCGAGAGAGCGCCCTGTCGCTGGCCAGCACAGGCGGCT
ACACAGACATTGTGGGGCTGCTGCTGGAGCGTGACGTGGACATCAACATCTATGATTGGAATGGAGGGAC
GCCACTGCTGTACGCTGTGCGCGGGAACCACGTGAAATGCGTTGAGGCCTTGCTGGCCCGAGGCGCTGAC
CTCACCACCGAAGCCGACTCTGGCTACACCCCGATGGACCTTGCCGTGGCCCTGGGATACCGGAAAGTGC
AACAGGTGATCGAGAACCACATCCTCAAGCTCTTCCAGAGCAACCTGGTGCCCGCTGACCCTGAGTAGTA
ATGAACTAGTCCGTAACTTGAAAGTATTTCGATTTCTTGGCTTTATATATCTTGTGGAAAGGACGATGAA
ATTACTCGGTAACTTGACTCACGCGTTAAGTCGACAATCAACCTCTGGATTACAAAATTTGTGAAAGATT
GACTGGTATTCTTAACTATGTTGCTCCTTTTACGCTATGTGGATACGCTGCTTTAATGCCTTTGTATCAT
GCTATTGCTTCCCGTATGGCTTTCATTTTCTCCTCCTTGTATAAATCCTGGTTGCTGTCTCTTTATGAGG
AGTTGTGGCCCGTTGTCAGGCAACGTGGCGTGGTGTGCACTGTGTTTGCTGACGCAACCCCCACTGGTTG
GGGCATTGCCACCACCTGTCAGCTCCTTTCCGGGACTTTCGCTTTCCCCCTCCCTATTGCCACGGCGGAA
CTCATCGCCGCCTGCCTTGCCCGCTGCTGGACAGGGGCTCGGCTGTTGGGCACTGACAATTCCGTGGTGT
TGTCGGGGAAATCATCGTCCTTTCCTTGGCTGCTCGCCTGTGTTGCCACCTGGATTCTGCGCGGGACGTC
CTTCTGCTACGTCCCTTCGGCCCTCAATCCAGCGGACCTTCCTTCCCGCGGCCTGCTGCCGGCTCTGCGG
CCTCTTCCGCGTCTTCGCCTTCGCCCTCAGACGAGTCGGATCTCCCTTTGGGCCGCCTCCCCGCGTCGAC
TTTAAGACCAATGACTTACAAGGCAGCTGTAGATCTTAGCCACTTTTTAAAAGAAAAGGGGGGACTGGAA
GGGCTAATTCACTCCCAACGAAGACAAGATCTGCTTTTTGCTTGTACTGGGTCTCTCTGGTTAGACCAGA
TCTGAGCCTGGGAGCTCTCTGGCTAACTAGGGAACCCACTGCTTAAGCCTCAATAAAGCTTGCCTTGAGT
GCTTCAAGTAGTGTGTGCCCGTCTGTTGTGTGACTCTGGTAACTAGAGATCCCTCAGACCCTTTTAGTCA
GTGTGGAAAATCTCTAGCAGTACGTATAGTAGTTCATGTCATCTTATTATTCAGTATTTATAACTTGCAA
AGAAATGAATATCAGAGAGTGAGAGGAACTTGTTTATTGCAGCTTATAATGGTTACAAATAAAGCAATAG
CATCACAAATTTCACAAATAAAGCATTTTTTTCACTGCATTCTAGTTGTGGTTTGTCCAAACTCATCAAT
GTATCTTATCATGTCTGGCTCTAGCTATCCCGCCCCTAACTCCGCCCATCCCGCCCCTAACTCCGCCCAG
TTCCGCCCATTCTCCGCCCCATGGCTGACTAATTTTTTTTATTTATGCAGAGGCCGAGGCCGCCTCGGCC
TCTGAGCTATTCCAGAAGTAGTGAGGAGGCTTTTTTGGAGGCCTAGGGACGTACCCAATTCGCCCTATAG
TGAGTCGTATTACGCGCGCTCACTGGCCGTCGTTTTACAACGTCGTGACTGGGAAAACCCTGGCGTTACC
CAACTTAATCGCCTTGCAGCACATCCCCCTTTCGCCAGCTGGCGTAATAGCGAAGAGGCCCGCACCGATC
GCCCTTCCCAACAGTTGCGCAGCCTGAATGGCGAATGGG
[124 nt withheld, positions 6410-6533]
C
[91 nt withheld, positions 6535-6625]
A
[49 nt withheld, positions 6627-6675]
CCTTTGACGTTGGAGTCCACGTTCTTT
[37 nt withheld, positions 6703-6739]
ACCCTATCTCGGTCTATTCTTTTGATTTATAAGGGATTTTGCCGATTTCGGCCTATTGGTTAAAAAATGA
GCTGATTTAACAAAAATTTAACGCGAATTTTAACAAAATATTAACGCTTACAATTTAGGTGGCACTTTTC
GGGGAAATGTGCGCGGAACCCCTATTTGTTTATTTTTCTAAATACATTCAAATATGTATCCGCTCATGAG
ACAATAACCCTGATAAATGCTTCAATAATATTGAAAAAGGAAGAGTATGAGTATTCAACATTTCCGTGTC
GCCCTTATTCCCTTTTTTGCGGCATTTTGCCTTCCTGTTTTTGCTCACCCAGAAACGCTGGTGAAAGTAA
AAGATGCTGAAGATCAGTTGGGTGCACGAGTGGGTTACATCGAACTGGATCTCAACAGCGGTAAGATCCT
TGAGAGTTTTCGCCCCGAAGAACGTTTTCCAATGATGAGCACTTTTAAAGTTCTGCTATGTGGCGCGGTA
TTATCCCGTATTGACGCCGGGCAAGAGCAACTCGGTCGCCGCATACACTATTCTCAGAATGACTTGGTTG
AGTACTCACCAGTCACAGAAAAGCATCTTACGGATGGCATGACAGTAAGAGAATTATGCAGTGCTGCCAT
AACCATGAGTGATAACACTGCGGCCAACTTACTTCTGACAACGATCGGAGGACCGAAGGAGCTAACCGCT
TTTTTGCACAACATGGGGGATCATGTAACTCGCCTTGATCGTTGGGAACCGGAGCTGAATGAAGCCATAC
CAAACGACGAGCGTGACACCACGATGCCTGTAGCAATGGCAACAACGTTGCGCAAACTATTAACTGGCGA
ACTACTTACTCTAGCTTCCCGGCAACAATTAATAGACTGGATGGAGGCGGATAAAGTTGCAGGACCACTT
CTGCGCTCGGCCCTTCCGGCTGGCTGGTTTATTGCTGATAAATCTGGAGCCGGTGAGCGTGGGTCTCGCG
GTATCATTGCAGCACTGGGGCCAGATGGTAAGCCCTCCCGTATCGTAGTTATCTACACGACGGGGAGTCA
GGCAACTATGGATGAACGAAATAGACAGATCGCTGAGATAGGTGCCTCACTGATTAAGCATTGGTAACTG
TCAGACCAAGTTTACTCATATATACTTTAGATTGATTTAAAACTTCATTTTTAATTTAAAAGGATCTAGG
TGAAGATCCTTTTTGATAATCTCATGACCAAAATCCCTTAACGTGAGTTTTCGTTCCACTGAGCGTCAGA
CCCCGTAGAAAAGATCAAAGGATCTTCTTGAGATCCTTTTTTTCTGCGCGTAATCTGCTGCTTGCAAACA
AAAAAACCACCGCTACCAGCGGTGGTTTGTTTGCCGGATCAAGAGCTACCAACTCTTTTTCCGAAGGTAA
CTGGCTTCAGCAGAGCGCAGATACCAAATACTGTTCTTCTAGTGTAGCCGTAGTTAGGCCACCACTTCAA
GAACTCTGTAGCACCGCCTACATACCTCGCTCTGCTAATCCTGTTACCAGTGGCTGCTGCCAGTGGCGAT
AAGTCGTGTCTTACCGGGTTGGACTCAAGACGATAGTTACCGGATAAGGCGCAGCGGTCGGGCTGAACGG
GGGGTTCGTGCACACAGCCCAGCTTGGAGCGAACGACCTACACCGAACTGAGATACCTACAGCGTGAGCT
ATGAGAAAGCGCCACGCTTCCCGAAGGGAGAAAGGCGGACAGGTATCCGGTAAGCGGCAGGGTCGGAACA
GGAGAGCGCACGAGGGAGCTTCCAGGGGGAAACGCCTGGTATCTTTATAGTCCTGTCGGGTTTCGCCACC
TCTGACTTGAGCGTCGATTTTTGTGATGCTCGTCAGGGGGGCGGAGCCTATGGAAAAACGCCAGCAACGC
GGCCTTTTTACGGTTCCTGGCCTTTTGCTGGCCTTTTGCTCACATGTTCTTTCCTGCGTTATCCCCTGAT
TCTGTGGATAACCGTATTACCGCCTTTGAGTGAGCTGATACCGCTCGCCGCAGCCGAACGACCGAGCGCA
GCGAGTCAGTGAGCGAGGAAGCGGAAGAGCGCCCAATACGCAAACCGCCTCTCCCCGCGCGTTGGCCGAT
TCATTAATGCAGCTGGCACGACAGGTTTCCCGACTGGAAAGCGGGCAGTGAGCGCAACGCAATTAATGTG
AGTTAGCTCACTCATTAGGCACCCCAGGCTTTACACTTTATGCTTCCGGCTCGTATGTTGTGTGGAATTG
TGAGCGGATAACAATTTCACACAGGAAACAGCTATGACCATGATTACGCCAAGCGCGCAATTAACCCTCA
CTAAAGGGAACAAAAGCTGGAGCTGCAAGC
