>Addgene plasmid #141963 | TFORF2192 | depositor partial sequence | sequence record 278026 | Insert
ACCGCCACCATGGAGCTTACCCAGCCTGCAGAAGACCTCATCCAGACCCAGCAGACCCCTGCCTCAGAAC
TTGGGGACCCTGAAGACCCCGGAGAGGAGGCTGCAGATGGCTCAGACACTGTGGTCCTCAGTCTCTTTCC
CTGCACCCCTGAGCCTGTGAATCCTGAACCGGATGCCAGTGTTTCCTCTCCACAGGGCAGCTCCCTGAAG
CACTCCACCACTCTCACCAACCGGCAGCGAGGGAACGAGGTGTCAGCTCTGCCGGCCACCCTAGACTGTG
ACAACCTCGTCAACAAGCCAGACGAGCGCGGCTTCACCCCCCTCATCTGGGCCTCCGCCTTTGGAGAGAT
TGAGACCGTTCGCTTCCTGCTGGAGTGGGGTGCCGACCCCCACATCCTGGCAAAAGAGCGAGAGAGCGCC
CTGTCGCTGGCCAGCACAGGCGGCTACACAGACATTGTGGGGCTGCTGCTGGAGCGTGACGTGGACATCA
ACATCTATGATTGGAATGGAGGGACGCCACTGCTGTACGCTGTGCGCGGGAACCACGTGAAATGCGTTGA
GGCCTTGCTGGCCCGAGGCGCTGACCTCACCACCGAAGCCGACTCTGGCTACACCCCGATGGACCTTGCC
GTGGCCCTGGGATACCGGAAAGTGCAACAGGTGATCGAGAACCACATCCTCAAGCTCTTCCAGAGCAACC
TGGTGCCCGCTGACCCTGAGTAGTAATGAACTAGTCCGTAACTTGAAAGTATTTCGATTTCTTGGCTTTA
TATATCTTGTGGAAAGGACGATGAAATTACTCGGTAACTTGACTC
