>Addgene plasmid #141963 | TFORF2192 | depositor partial sequence | sequence record 278027 | Barcode
TGAAATTACTCGGTAACTTGACTC
